>Addgene plasmid #105601 | pET30b-7Y-SrtA | addgene full sequence | sequence record 202161 | Addgene NGS Result
TAATACGACTCACTATAGGGGAATTGTGAGCGGATAACAATTCCCCTCTAGAAATAATTTTGTTTAACTT
TAAGAAGGAGATATACATATGCAAGCTAAACCTCAAATTCCGAAAGATAAATCAAAAGTGGCAGGCTATA
TTGAAATTCCAGATGCTGATATTAAAGAACCAGTATATCCAGGACCAGCAACACGCGAACAATTAAATAG
AGGTGTAAGCTTTGCAAAAGAAAATCAATCACTAGATGATCAAAATATTTCAATTGCAGGACACACTTTC
ATTGACCGTCCGAACTATCAATTTACAAATCTTAAAGCAGCCAAAAAAGGTAGTATGGTGTACTTTAAAG
TTGGTAATGAAACACGTAAGTATAAAATGACAAGTATAAGAAACGTTAAGCCAACAGCTGTAGAAGTTCT
AGATGAACAAAAAGGTAAAGATAAACAATTAACATTAATTACTTGTGATGATCTGAATCGCGAGACAGGC
GTTTGGGAAACACGTAAAATCTTTGTAGCTACAGAAGTCAAACTCGAGCACCACCACCACCACCACTGAG
ATCCGGCTGCTAACAAAGCCCGAAAGGAAGCTGAGTTGGCTGCTGCCACCGCTGAGCAATAACTAGCATA
ACCCCTTGGGGCCTCTAAACGGGTCTTGAGGGGTTTTTTGCTGAAAGGAGGAACTATATCCGGATTGGCG
AATGGG
[124 nt withheld, positions 707-830]
C
[91 nt withheld, positions 832-922]
A
[49 nt withheld, positions 924-972]
CCTTTGACGTTGGAGTCCACGTTCTTT
[37 nt withheld, positions 1000-1036]
ACCCTATCTCGGTCTATTCTTTTGATTTATAAGGGATTTTGCCGATTTCGGCCTATTGGTTAAAAAATGA
GCTGATTTAACAAAAATTTAACGCGAATTTTAACAAAATATTAACGCTTACAATTTAGGTGGCACTTTTC
GGGGAAATGTGCGCGGAACCCCTATTTGTTTATTTTTCTAAATACATTCAAATATGTATCCGCTCATGAA
TTAATTCTTAGAAAAACTCATCGAGCATCAAATGAAACTGCAATTTATTCATATCAGGATTATCAATACC
ATATTTTTGAAAAAGCCGTTTCTGTAATGAAGGAGAAAACTCACCGAGGCAGTTCCATAGGATGGCAAGA
TCCTGGTATCGGTCTGCGATTCCGACTCGTCCAACATCAATACAACCTATTAATTTCCCCTCGTCAAAAA
TAAGGTTATCAAGTGAGAAATCACCATGAGTGACGACTGAATCCGGTGAGAATGGCAAAAGTTTATGCAT
TTCTTTCCAGACTTGTTCAACAGGCCAGCCATTACGCTCGTCATCAAAATCACTCGCATCAACCAAACCG
TTATTCATTCGTGATTGCGCCTGAGCGAGACGAAATACGCGATCGCTGTTAAAAGGACAATTACAAACAG
GAATCGAATGCAACCGGCGCAGGAACACTGCCAGCGCATCAACAATATTTTCACCTGAATCAGGATATTC
TTCTAATACCTGGAATGCTGTTTTCCCGGGGATCGCAGTGGTGAGTAACCATGCATCATCAGGAGTACGG
ATAAAATGCTTGATGGTCGGAAGAGGCATAAATTCCGTCAGCCAGTTTAGTCTGACCATCTCATCTGTAA
CATCATTGGCAACGCTACCTTTGCCATGTTTCAGAAACAACTCTGGCGCATCGGGCTTCCCATACAATCG
ATAGATTGTCGCACCTGATTGCCCGACATTATCGCGAGCCCATTTATACCCATATAAATCAGCATCCATG
TTGGAATTTAATCGCGGCCTAGAGCAAGACGTTTCCCGTTGAATATGGCTCATAACACCCCTTGTATTAC
TGTTTATGTAAGCAGACAGTTTTATTGTTCATGACCAAAATCCCTTAACGTGAGTTTTCGTTCCACTGAG
CGTCAGACCCCGTAGAAAAGATCAAAGGATCTTCTTGAGATCCTTTTTTTCTGCGCGTAATCTGCTGCTT
GCAAACAAAAAAACCACCGCTACCAGCGGTGGTTTGTTTGCCGGATCAAGAGCTACCAACTCTTTTTCCG
AAGGTAACTGGCTTCAGCAGAGCGCAGATACCAAATACTGTCCTTCTAGTGTAGCCGTAGTTAGGCCACC
ACTTCAAGAACTCTGTAGCACCGCCTACATACCTCGCTCTGCTAATCCTGTTACCAGTGGCTGCTGCCAG
TGGCGATAAGTCGTGTCTTACCGGGTTGGACTCAAGACGATAGTTACCGGATAAGGCGCAGCGGTCGGGC
TGAACGGGGGGTTCGTGCACACAGCCCAGCTTGGAGCGAACGACCTACACCGAACTGAGATACCTACAGC
GTGAGCTATGAGAAAGCGCCACGCTTCCCGAAGGGAGAAAGGCGGACAGGTATCCGGTAAGCGGCAGGGT
CGGAACAGGAGAGCGCACGAGGGAGCTTCCAGGGGGAAACGCCTGGTATCTTTATAGTCCTGTCGGGTTT
CGCCACCTCTGACTTGAGCGTCGATTTTTGTGATGCTCGTCAGGGGGGCGGAGCCTATGGAAAAACGCCA
GCAACGCGGCCTTTTTACGGTTCCTGGCCTTTTGCTGGCCTTTTGCTCACATGTTCTTTCCTGCGTTATC
CCCTGATTCTGTGGATAACCGTATTACCGCCTTTGAGTGAGCTGATACCGCTCGCCGCAGCCGAACGACC
GAGCGCAGCGAGTCAGTGAGCGAGGAAGCGGAAGAGCGCCTGATGCGGTATTTTCTCCTTACGCATCTGT
GCGGTATTTCACACCGCAATGGTGCACTCTCAGTACAATCTGCTCTGATGCCGCATAGTTAAGCCAGTAT
ACACTCCGCTATCGCTACGTGACTGGGTCATGGCTGCGCCCCGACACCCGCCAACACCCGCTGACGCGCC
CTGACGGGCTTGTCTGCTCCCGGCATCCGCTTACAGACAAGCTGTGACCGTCTCCGGGAGCTGCATGTGT
CAGAGGTTTTCACCGTCATCACCGAAACGCGCGAGGCAGCTGCGGTAAAGCTCATCAGCGTGGTCGTGAA
GCGATTCACAGATGTCTGCCTGTTCATCCGCGTCCAGCTCGTTGAGTTTCTCCAGAAGCGTTAATGTCTG
GCTTCTGATAAAGCGGGCCATGTTAAGGGCGGTTTTTTCCTGTTTGGTCACTGATGCCTCCGTGTAAGGG
GGATTTCTGTTCATGGGGGTAATGATACCGATGAAACGAGAGAGGATGCTCACGATACGGGTTACTGATG
ATGAACATGCCCGGTTACTGGAACGTTGTGAGGGTAAACAACTGGCGGTATGGATGCGGCGGGACCAGAG
AAAAATCACTCAGGGTCAATGCCAGCGCTTCGTTAATACAGATGTAGGTGTTCCACAGGGTAGCCAGCAG
CATCCTGCGATGCAGATCCGGAACATAATGGTGCAGGGCGCTGACTTCCGCGTTTCCAGACTTTACGAAA
CACGGAAACCGAAGACCATTCATGTTGTTGCTCAGGTCGCAGACGTTTTGCAGCAGCAGTCGCTTCACGT
TCGCTCGCGTATCGGTGATTCATTCTGCTAACCAGTAAGGCAACCCCGCCAGCCTAGCCGGGTCCTCAAC
GACAGGAGCACGATCATGCGCACCCGTGGGGCCGCCATGCCGGCGATAATGGCCTGCTTCTCGCCGAAAC
GTTTGGTGGCGGGACCAGTGACGAAGGCTTGAGCGAGGGCGTGCAAGATTCCGAATACCGCAAGCGACAG
GCCGATCATCGTCGCGCTCCAGCGAAAGCGGTCCTCGCCGAAAATGACCCAGAGCGCTGCCGGCACCTGT
CCTACGAGTTGCATGATAAAGAAGACAGTCATAAGTGCGGCGACGATAGTCATGCCCCGCGCCCACCGGA
AGGAGCTGACTGGGTTGAAGGCTCTCAAGGGCATCGGTCGAGATCCCGGTGCCTAATGAGTGAGCTAACT
TACATTAATTGCGTTGCGCTCACTGCCCGCTTTCCAGTCGGGAAACCTGTCGTGCCAGCTGCATTAATGA
ATCGGCCAACGCGCGGGGAGAGGCGGTTTGCGTATTGGGCGCCAGGGTGGTTTTTCTTTTCACCAGTGAG
ACGGGCAACAGCTGATTGCCCTTCACCGCCTGGCCCTGAGAGAGTTGCAGCAAGCGGTCCACGCTGGTTT
GCCCCAGCAGGCGAAAATCCTGTTTGATGGTGGTTAACGGCGGGATATAACATGAGCTGTCTTCGGTATC
GTCGTATCCCACTACCGAGATGTCCGCACCAACGCGCAGCCCGGACTCGGTAATGGCGCGCATTGCGCCC
AGCGCCATCTGATCGTTGGCAACCAGCATCGCAGTGGGAACGATGCCCTCATTCAGCATTTGCATGGTTT
GTTGAAAACCGGACATGGCACTCCAGTCGCCTTCCCGTTCCGCTATCGGCTGAATTTGATTGCGAGTGAG
ATATTTATGCCAGCCAGCCAGACGCAGACGCGCCGAGACAGAACTTAATGGGCCCGCTAACAGCGCGATT
TGCTGGTGACCCAATGCGACCAGATGCTCCACGCCCAGTCGCGTACCGTCTTCATGGGAGAAAATAATAC
TGTTGATGGGTGTCTGGTCAGAGACATCAAGAAATAACGCCGGAACATTAGTGCAGGCAGCTTCCACAGC
AATGGCATCCTGGTCATCCAGCGGATAGTTAATGATCAGCCCACTGACGCGTTGCGCGAGAAGATTGTGC
ACCGCCGCTTTACAGGCTTCGACGCCGCTTCGTTCTACCATCGACACCACCACGCTGGCACCCAGTTGAT
CGGCGCGAGATTTAATCGCCGCGACAATTTGCGACGGCGCGTGCAGGGCCAGACTGGAGGTGGCAACGCC
AATCAGCAACGACTGTTTGCCCGCCAGTTGTTGTGCCACGCGGTTGGGAATGTAATTCAGCTCCGCCATC
GCCGCTTCCACTTTTTCCCGCGTTTTCGCAGAAACGTGGCTGGCCTGGTTCACCACGCGGGAAACGGTCT
GATAAGAGACACCGGCATACTCTGCGACATCGTATAACGTTACTGGTTTCACATTCACCACCCTGAATTG
ACTCTCTTCCGGGCGCTATCATGCCATACCGCGAAAGGTTTTGCGCCATTCGATGGTGTCCGGGATCTCG
ACGCTCTCCCTTATGCGACTCCTGCATTAGGAAGCAGCCCAGTAGTAGGTTGAGGCCGTTGAGCACCGCC
GCCGCAAGGAATGGTGCATGCAAGGAGATGGCGCCCAACAGTCCCCCGGCCACGGGGCCTGCCACCATAC
CCACGCCGAAACAAGCGCTCATGAGCCCGAAGTGGCGAGCCCGATCTTCCCCATCGGTGATGTCGGCGAT
ATAGGCGCCAGCAACCGCACCTGTGGCGCCGGTGATGCCGGCCACGATGCGTCCGGCGTAGAGGATCGAG
ATCGATCTCGATCCCGCGAAAT
Features (pLannotate 1.2.2; 19 found; start..end, strand, type, name):
      1..19      +  promoter       T7 promoter: promoter for bacteriophage T7 RNA polymerase
     20..44      +  protein_bind   lac operator: The lac repressor binds to the lac operator to inhibit transcription in E. coli. This inhibition can be relieved by adding lactose or isopropyl-β-D-thiogalactopyranoside (IPTG). lac repressor encoded by lacI
     59..81      +  RBS            RBS: efficient ribosome binding site from bacteriophage T7 gene 10 (Olins and Rangwala, 1989)
     80..532     +  CDS            srtA (fragment): SRTA_STAA8 - Experimental evidence at protein level: Swiss-Prot protein existence level 1. Transpeptidase that anchors surface proteins to the cell wall (PubMed:10427003, PubMed:10446208, PubMed:10535938, PubMed:11714722, PubMed:14769030, PubMed:15247224). Recognizes and modifies its substrate by proteolytic cleavage of a C-terminal sorting signal. Following cleavage, a covalent intermediate is formed via a thioester bond between the sortase and its substrate, which is then transferred and covalently attached to the cell wall (PubMed:10446208, PubMed:10535938, PubMed:11714722, PubMed:14769030,
    539..556     +  CDS            9xHis (fragment): 9xHis affinity tag
    566..615     +  CDS            SET1 (fragment): solubility-enhancement tag derived from T7 phage gene 10B
    623..670     +  terminator     T7 terminator: transcription terminator for bacteriophage T7 RNA polymerase
    707..1135    +  rep_origin     f1 ori (sequence partly withheld): f1 bacteriophage origin of replication; arrow indicates direction of (+) strand synthesis
   1188..1245    +  promoter       AmpR promoter (fragment): bla
   1254..2069    -  CDS            KanR: aminoglycoside phosphotransferase; aph(3')-Ia; confers resistance to kanamycin in bacteria or G418 (Geneticin®) in eukaryotes
   2191..2779    +  rep_origin     ori: high-copy-number ColE1/pMB1/pBR322/pUC origin of replication
   2965..3104    -  misc_feature   bom: basis of mobility region from pBR322
   3206..3397    -  CDS            rop: Rop protein, which maintains plasmids at low copy number; rop
   3414..3794    +  CDS            YPB1_ECOLX: Protein predicted: Swiss-Prot protein existence level 4. From Escherichia coli.
   3866..4157    -  CDS            TcR (fragment): tetracycline efflux protein; tet; confers resistance to tetracycline
   4172..4193    -  protein_bind   CAP binding site: CAP binding activates transcription in the presence of cAMP. E. coli catabolite activator protein
   4206..5288    -  CDS            lacI: lac repressor; lacI; The lac repressor binds to the lac operator to inhibit transcription in E. coli. This inhibition can be relieved by adding lactose or isopropyl-β-D-thiogalactopyranoside (IPTG).
   5289..5366    -  promoter       lacI promoter: lacI
   5374..5653    -  CDS            TcR (fragment): tetracycline efflux protein; tet; confers resistance to tetracycline
