[The description below was written by a language model from this plasmid's Addgene catalogue record and pLannotate feature annotations shown in this document.]
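Description:
pET30b-7Y-SrtA is a bacterial expression plasmid built on the Novagen pET30b backbone for producing the "7Y" mutant of Staphylococcus aureus sortase A in E. coli. The sequenced record is about 5.7 kb, slightly larger than the rounded catalogue figure. It is maintained through a ColE1/pBR322-type origin accompanied by the bom region and the rop gene. The catalogue lists it as high copy, although rop is normally associated with reduced copy number. Selection is by kanamycin through an aminoglycoside phosphotransferase gene. An f1 origin is also present, along with short tetracycline-resistance fragments and other pBR322-derived remnants that are not functional markers.

The expression cassette follows the standard pET design: a T7 promoter immediately followed by a lac operator, the T7 gene 10 ribosome binding site, the sortase coding region, and a T7 terminator. The plasmid carries its own lacI gene, so transcription is repressed until IPTG or lactose is added, and expression requires a host that supplies T7 RNA polymerase. The annotated srtA region of roughly 450 bp matches only part of the native protein, so the insert encodes less than the full-length enzyme. It is followed in frame by a short C-terminal polyhistidine tag from the backbone for metal-affinity purification. The small annotation after the tag is probably just a match to backbone sequence rather than a deliberate fusion.

Sortase A is a transpeptidase that cleaves a C-terminal sorting signal and ligates the substrate to a new partner. The associated publication title describes Ca2+-independent sortase A mutants with enhanced activity for protein and cell surface labeling, which suggests this plasmid serves as a source of recombinant enzyme for that work. The specific substitutions that define 7Y are not stated in the record.
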