Addgene plasmid #105601: pET30b-7Y-SrtA
Purpose: expresses 7Y sortase A variant in E.coli
Depositing lab: Stephanie Dougan. Depositing organization: Dana-Farber Cancer Institute. Publication: Generation of Ca2+-independent sortase A mutants with enhanced activity for protein and cell surface labeling. Jeong HJ, Abhiraman GC, Story CM, Ingram JR, Dougan SK. PLoS One. 2017 Dec 4;12(12):e0189068. doi: 10.1371/journal.pone.0189068. eCollection 2017. PONE-D-17-29293 PubMed 29200433.
Backbone
  Vector backbone: pET30b
  Backbone manufacturer: Novagen
  Backbone size w/o insert (bp): 5000
  Total vector size (bp): 5500
  Vector type: Bacterial Expression
Growth in bacteria
  Bacterial resistance: Kanamycin, 50 μg/mL
  Growth temperature: 37°C
  Growth strain: DH5alpha
  Copy number: High Copy
Gene/Insert
  Gene/Insert name: S.aureus Sortase A, 7Y mutant
  Species: S.aureus
  Insert size (bp): 500
  Promoter: T7
  Tag / fusion protein: His tag (C terminal on backbone)
  Cloning method: Gibson Cloning
  Sequencing primers: 5′ T7
Terms and licenses: Academic/Nonprofit Terms; Industry Terms: Not Available to Industry
How to cite: pET30b-7Y-SrtA was a gift from Stephanie Dougan (Addgene plasmid # 105601 ; http://n2t.net/addgene:105601 ; RRID:Addgene_105601)
