>Addgene plasmid #105601 | pET30b-7Y-SrtA | depositor partial sequence | sequence record 199787 | using T7 primer
CTAGAATAATTTTGTTTAACTTTAAGAAGGAGATATACATATGCAAGCTAAACCTCAAATTCCGAAAGAT
AAATCAAAAGTGGCAGGCTATATTGAAATTCCAGATGCTGATATTAAAGAACCAGTATATCCAGGACCAG
CAACACGCGAACAATTAAATAGAGGTGTAAGCTTTGCAAAAGAAAATCAATCACTAGATGATCAAAATAT
TTCAATTGCAGGACACACTTTCATTGACCGTCCGAACTATCAATTTACAAATCTTAAAGCAGCCAAAAAA
GGTAGTATGGTGTACTTTAAAGTTGGTAATGAAACACGTAAGTATAAAATGACAAGTATAAGAAACGTTA
AGCCAACAGCTGTAGAAGTTCTAGATGAACAAAAAGGTAAAGATAAACAATTAACATTAATTACTTGTGA
TGATCTGAATCGCGAGACAGGCGTTTGGGAAACACGTAAAATCTTTGTAGCTACAGAAGTCAAACTCGAG
CACCACCACCACCACCACTGAGATCCGGCTGCTAACAAAGCCCGAAAGGAAGCTGAGTTGGCTGCTGCCA
CCGCTGAGCAATAACTAGCATAACCCCTTGGGGCCTCTAAACGGGTCTTGAGGGGTTTTTTGCTGAAAGG
AGGAACTATATCCGGATTGGCGAATGGG
[124 nt withheld, positions 659-782]
C
[75 nt withheld, positions 784-858]
